>Addgene plasmid #218973 | pET01-TAF5-ex8-Minigene-SRSF1 motif MUT | addgene full sequence | sequence record 436111 | Addgene NGS Result
TGGGTGCACGAGTGGGTTACATCGAACTGGATCTCAACAGCGGTAAGATCCTTGAGAGTTTTCGCCCCGA
AGAACGTTTTCCAATGATGAGCACTTTTAAAGTTCTGCTATGTGGCGCGGTATTATCCCGTGTTGACGCC
GGGCAAGAGCAACTCGGTCGCCGCATACACTATTCTCAGAATGACTTGGTTGAGTACTCACCAGTCACAG
AAAAGCATCTTACGGATGGCATGACAGTAAGAGAATTATGCAGTGCTGCCATAACCATGAGTGATAACAC
TGCGGCCAACTTACTTCTGACAACGATCGGAGGACCGAAGGAGCTAACCGCTTTTTTGCACAACATGGGG
GATCATGTAACTCGCCTTGATCGTTGGGAACCGGAGCTGAATGAAGCCATACCAAACGACGAGCGTGACA
CCACGATGCCTGCAGCAATGGCAACAACGTTGCGCAAACTATTAACTGGCGAACTACTTACTCTAGCTTC
CCGGCAACAATTAATAGACTGGATGGAGGCGGATAAAGTTGCAGGACCACTTCTGCGCTCGGCCCTTCCG
GCTGGCTGGTTTATTGCTGATAAATCTGGAGCCGGTGAGCGTGGGTCTCGCGGTATCATTGCAGCACTGG
GGCCAGATGGTAAGCCCTCCCGTATCGTAGTTATCTACACGACGGGGAGTCAGGCAACTATGGATGAACG
AAATAGACAGATCGCTGAGATAGGTGCCTCACTGATTAAGCATTGGTAACTGTCAGACCAAGTTTACTCA
TATATACTTTAGATTGATTTAAAACTTCATTTTTAATTTAAAAGGATCTAGGCTGCTGCTTGCAAACAAA
AAAACCACCGCTACCAGCGGTGGTTTGTTTGCCGGATCAAGAGCTACCAACTCTTTTTCCGAAGGTAACT
GGCTTCAGCAGAGCGCAGATACCAAATACTGTCCTTCTAGTGTAGCCGTAGTTAGGCCACCACTTCAAGA
ACTCTGTAGCACCGCCTACATACCTCGCTCTGCTAATCCTGTTACCAGTGGCTGCTGCCAGTGGCGATAA
GTCGTGTCTTACCGGGTTGGACTCAAGACGATAGTTACCGGATAAGGCGCAGCGGTCGGGCTGAACGGGG
GGTTCGTGCACACAGCCCAGCTTGGAGCGAACGACCTACACCGAACTGAGATACCTACAGCGTGAGCTAT
GAGAAAGCGCCACGCTTCCCGAAGGGAGAAAGGCGGACAGGTATCCGGTAAGCGGCAGGGTCGGAACAGG
AGAGCGCACGAGGGAGCTTCCAGGGGGAAACGCCTGGTATCTTTATAGTCCTGTCGGGTTTCGCCACCTC
TGACTTGAGCGTCGATTTTTGTGATGCTCGTCAGGGGGGCGGAGCCTATGGAAAAACGCCAGCAACGGAG
ATGCGCCGCGTGCGGCTGCTGGAGATGGCGGACGCGATGGATATGTTCTGCCAAGGGTTGGTTTGCGCAT
TCACAGTTCTCCGCAAGAATTGATTGGCTCCAATTCTTGGAGTGGTGAATCCGTTAGCGAGGTGCCGCCG
GCTTCCATTCAGGTCGAGGTGGCCCGGCTCCATGCACCGCGACGCAACGCGGGGAGGCAGACAAGGTATA
GGGCGGCGCCTACAATCCATGCCAACCCGTTCCATGTGCTCGCCGAGGCGGCATAAATCGCCGTGACGAT
CAGCGGTCCAATGATCGAAGTTAGGCTGGTAAGAGCCGCGAGCGATCCTTGAAGCTGTCCCTGATGGTCG
TCATCTACCTGCCTGGACAGCATGGCCTGCAACGCGGGCATCCCGATGCCGCCGGAAGCGAGAAGAATCA
TAATGGGGAAGGCCATCCAGCCTCGCGTCGGGGAGCTTTTTGCAAAAGCCTAGGCCTCCAAAAAAGCCTC
CTCACTACTTCTGGAATAGCTCAGAGGCCGAGGCGGCCTCGGCCTCTGCATAAATAAAAAAAATTAGTCA
GCCATGGGGCGGAGAATGGGCGGAACTGGGCGGAGTTAGGGGCGGGATGGGCGGAGTTAGGGGCGGGACT
ATGGTTGCTGACTAATTGAGATGCATGCAAGGAGATGGCGCCCAACAGTCCCCCGGCCACGGGGCCTGCC
ACCATACCCACGCCGAAACAAGCGCTCATGAGCCCGAAGTGGCGAGCCCGATCTTCCCCATCGGTGATGT
CGGCGATATAGGCGCCAGCAACCGCACCTGTGGCGCCGGTGATGCCGGCCACGATGCGTCCGGCGTAGAG
GATCTCAGGATATAGTAGTTTCGCTTTTGCATAGGGAGGGGGAAATGTAGTCTTATGCAATACTCTTGTA
GTCTTGCAACATGCTTATGTAACGATGAGTTAGCAACATGCCTTATAAGGAGAGAAAAAGCACCGTGCAT
GCCGATTGGTGGGAGTAAGGTGGTATGATCGTGGTATGATCGTGCCTTGTTAGGAAGGCAACAGACGGGT
CTAACACGGATTGGACGAACCACTGAATTCCGCATTGCAGAGATATTGTATTTAAGTGCCTAGCTCGATA
CAATAAACGCCATTTGACCATTCACCACATTGGTGTGCACCTCAAGCTTCCTGCATGCTGCTGCTGCTGC
TGCTGCTGGGCCTGAGGCTACAGCTCTCCCTGGGCATCATCCCAGTTGAGGAGGAGAACCCGGACTTCTG
GAACCGCGAGGCAGCCGAGGCCCTGGGTGCCGCCAAGAAGCTGCAGCCTGCACAGACAGCCGCCAAGAAC
CTCATCATCTTCCTGGGCGATGGGATGGGGGTGTCTACGGTGACAGCTGCCAGGATCGATCCGCTTCCTG
CCCCTGCTGGCCCTGCTCATCCTCTGGGAGCCCCGCCCTGCCCAGGCTTTTGTCAAACAGCACCTTTGTG
GTTCTCACTTGGTGGAAGCTCTCTACCTGGTGTGTGGGGAGCGTGGATTCTTCTACACACCCATGTCCCG
CCGCGAAGTGGAGGACCCACAAGGTAAGCTCTGCTCCTGAATTAATTCTATCCCAAGTGCTAACTACCCT
GTTTGTCTTTCACCCTTGAGACCTTGTAAATTGTGCCCTAGGTGTGGAGGGTCTCAGGCTAACCAGTGGG
GGGCACATTTCTGTGGGCAGCTAGACATATGTAAACATGGTAGCTGCCAGGAAGGAGTGAGAATCCTTCC
TTAAGTCTCCTAGGTGGTGACGGGTGGCTAGGCCCCAGGATAGGTACCGGGCCGCTCGGTATATGTAGAG
TGTCAGGGTTAACATTAGTTTGGTTAGTTCTTTCAATTGATACCTACTGTGAATTGCGTGTATGAATTAA
AAGTGAGATGCAGCATGTTAGGTATATTTAATATAGTCAAATATATATAAAATATTAAATGTATTCAAAT
GTATATAAAACTGGGCAGGTGACCAAAGGTTACTCTGGGAGTCAAATATATCACCTTCTCTTCTCTCAGG
AACTATCTGCTTTCCTCTAGTCTCCTCGGAACTGTTAGATTGTGGAGCCTTCAAACATTTACTTGTTTGG
TGGGATATAAAGGACACAACTATCCAGTATGGGACACACAATTTTCTCCATATGGATATTATTTTGTGTC
AGGGGGCCATGACCGAGTAGCTCGGTAAGAACACTGTGATCTTATGACTGGGTCTATTCAATGAACAGAA
TGGTTTCTTGTTGGGAATTACACAGCCAGCCAAATTCATTTACACTTCCATTATTGAGGTTCAACTTTCT
GAGAAGCTTTTGGGCCGCCACCGCGGTGGAGCTCGGTACCTATTTGGGGACCCCATAGAGCACTGCACTG
ACTGAGGGATGGTAACAGGATGTGTAGGTTTTGGAGGCCCATATGTCCATTCATGACCAGTGACTTGTCT
CACAGCCATGCAACCCTTGCCTCCTGTGCTGACTTAGCAGGGGATAAAGTGAGAGAAAGCCTGGGCTAAT
CAGGGGGTCGCTCAGCTCCTCCTAACTGGATTGTCCTATGTGTCTTTGCTTCTGTGCTGCTGATGCTCTG
CCCTGTGCTGACATGACCTCCCTGGCAGTGGCACAACTGGAGCTGGGTGGAGGCCCGTGACCTTCAGACC
TTGGCACTGGAGGTGGCCCGGCAGAAGCGCGGCATCGTGGATCAGTGCTGCACCAGCATCTGCTCTCTCT
ACCAACTGGAGAACTACTGCAACTAGGCCCACCACTACCCTGTCCACCCCTCTGCAATGAATAAAACCTT
TGAAAGAGCACTACAAGTTGTGTGTACATGCGTGCATGTGCATATGTGGTGCGGGGGGAACATGAGTGGG
GCTGGCTGGAGTGGCGATGATAAGCTGTCAAACATGAGAATTCTTGAAGACGAAAGGGCCTCGTGATACG
CCTATTTTTATAGGTTAATGTCATGATAATAATGGTTTCTTAGACGTCAGGTGGCACTTTTCGGGGAAAT
GTGCGCGGAACCCCTATTTGTTTATTTTTCTAAATACATTCAAATATGTATCCGCTCATGAGACAATAAC
CCTGATAAATGCTTCAATAATATTGAAAAAGGAAGAGTATGAGTATTCAACATTTCCGTGTCGCCCTTAT
TCCCTTTTTTGCGGCATTTTGCCTTCCTGTTTTTGCTCACCCAGAAACGCTGGTGAAAGTAAAAGATGCT
GAAGATCAGT
Features (pLannotate 1.2.2; 12 found; start..end, strand, type, name):
    823..1384    +  rep_origin     ori: high-copy-number ColE1/pMB1/pBR322/pUC origin of replication
   1549..1850    -  CDS            TcR (fragment): tetracycline efflux protein; tet; confers resistance to tetracycline
   1859..2055    -  promoter       SV40 promoter: SV40 early promoter
   2052..2244    -  CDS            TcR (fragment): tetracycline efflux protein; tet; confers resistance to tetracycline
   2570..2787    +  CDS            SEAP (fragment): secreted alkaline phosphatase from human placenta The natural enzyme has a C-terminal transmembrane sequence that is replaced by a GPI anchor.
   2789..2962    +  CDS            Ins2 (fragment): INS2_RAT - Also known as Ins-2. Experimental evidence at protein level: Swiss-Prot protein existence level 1. Insulin decreases blood glucose concentration. It increases cell permeability to monosaccharides, amino acids and fatty acids. It accelerates glycolysis, the pentose phosphate cycle, and glycogen synthesis in liver. From Rattus norvegicus (Rat).
   3413..3514    +  CDS            TAF5 (fragment): TAF5_HUMAN - Also known as TAF2D. Experimental evidence at protein level: Swiss-Prot protein existence level 1. TAFs are components of the transcription factor IID (TFIID) complex, PCAF histone acetylase complex and TBP-free TAFII complex (TFTC). TAFs components-TIIFD are essential for mediating regulation of RNA polymerase transcription. TAF5/TAFII100 interacts strongly with the histone H4-related TAF6/TAFII80 and the histone H3-related TAF9/TAFII31, as well as a stable complex comprised of both TAF5/TAFII80 and TAF6/TAFII31. Apparently weaker interactions of TAF5/TAFII100 with TBP, TAF1/TAFI
   3723..3744    -  misc_feature   MCS (fragment): pBluescript multiple cloning site
   4040..4153    +  CDS            INS (fragment): INS_CHICH - Experimental evidence at protein level: Swiss-Prot protein existence level 1. Insulin decreases blood glucose concentration. It increases cell permeability to monosaccharides, amino acids and fatty acids. It accelerates glycolysis, the pentose phosphate cycle, and glycogen synthesis in liver. From Chinchilla chinchilla (Short-tailed chinchilla) (Chinchilla brevicaudata).
   4285..4301    -  promoter       tet promoter (fragment): E. coli promoter for tetracycline efflux protein gene
   4414..4518    +  promoter       AmpR promoter: bla
   4519..749     +  CDS            AmpR (across the origin): β-lactamase; bla; confers resistance to ampicillin, carbenicillin, and related antibiotics
