[The description below was written by a language model from this plasmid's Addgene catalogue record and pLannotate feature annotations shown in this document.]
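Description:
pET01-TAF5-ex8-Minigene-SRSF1 motif MUT is a mammalian expression plasmid of about 4.6 kb that serves as a splicing reporter (minigene) built on the pET01 exon-trapping backbone. It is propagated in E. coli under ampicillin selection. The feature table shows an intact β-lactamase gene with its own promoter and a ColE1/pUC-type origin, although the catalogue lists the plasmid as low copy. Fragments of a tetracycline resistance gene, a tet promoter fragment and an SV40 early promoter are also annotated. The resistance gene pieces look like backbone remnants rather than a working marker.

The payload is human TAF5 alternative exon 8 with its native flanking intronic sequences, inserted by Gibson assembly. The annotation places a short TAF5 coding fragment between two insulin-derived coding fragments, a pattern consistent with an exon-trap design in which vector exons flank an intron that holds the test exon. A short SEAP-like match just upstream of the first insulin fragment is also annotated, and its role is not explained by the record. According to the catalogue, transcription is constitutive from the RSV LTR promoter, but this element was not picked up by the automated annotation. After transfection, the pre-mRNA is spliced so that the TAF5 exon is either included between the vector exons or skipped.

In this version a predicted SRSF1 binding motif associated with the exon has been mutated. The construct therefore tests whether that motif, and by implication the splicing factor SRSF1, is needed for exon 8 inclusion, presumably by comparison with an unmutated counterpart. It comes from a study that used genome-scale exon perturbation screens to find exons important for cell fitness.
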