Addgene plasmid #218973: pET01-TAF5-ex8-Minigene-SRSF1 motif MUT
Purpose: Vector for constitutive expression of TAF5 alternative exon-8 mini gene with mutated SRSF1 motif (AGTCTCCT)
Depositing lab: Thomas Gonatopoulos-Pournatzis. Depositing organization: National Cancer Institute (NCI). Publication: Genome-scale exon perturbation screens uncover exons critical for cell fitness. Xiao MS, Damodaran AP, Kumari B, Dickson E, Xing K, On TA, Parab N, King HE, Perez AR, Guiblet WM, Duncan G, Che A, Chari R, Andresson T, Vidigal JA, Weatheritt RJ, Aregger M, Gonatopoulos-Pournatzis T. Mol Cell. 2024 Jul 11;84(13):2553-2572.e19. doi: 10.1016/j.molcel.2024.05.024. Epub 2024 Jun 24. PubMed 38917794.
Backbone
  Vector backbone: pET01
  Vector type: Mammalian Expression
Growth in bacteria
  Bacterial resistance: Ampicillin, 100 μg/mL
  Growth temperature: 37°C
  Growth strain: DH5alpha
  Copy number: Low Copy
Gene/Insert
  Gene/Insert name: TAF5 exon-8 (with mutant SRSF1 motif )and the native flanking intronic sequences spanning the exon-8
  Species: H. sapiens (human)
  Mutation: mutant SRSF1 binding motif (AGTCTCCT)
  Promoter: RSV LTR
  Cloning method: Gibson Cloning
  Sequencing primers: 5′ GGATTCTTCTACACACCC
Terms and licenses: Academic/Nonprofit Terms; Industry Terms: Not Available to Industry
How to cite: pET01-TAF5-ex8-Minigene-SRSF1 motif MUT was a gift from Thomas Gonatopoulos-Pournatzis (Addgene plasmid # 218973 ; http://n2t.net/addgene:218973 ; RRID:Addgene_218973)
